>Addgene plasmid #22372 | pCI-MOR260-1 | depositor full sequence | sequence record 10281 | Author sequence
TCAATATTGGCCATTAGCCATATTATTCATTGGTTATATAGCATAAATCAATATTGGCTATTGGCCATTG
CATACGTTGTATCTATATCATAATATGTACATTTATATTGGCTCATGTCCAATATGACCGCCATGTTGGC
ATTGATTATTGACTAGTTATTAATAGTAATCAATTACGGGGTCATTAGTTCATAGCCCATATATGGAGTT
CCGCGTTACATAACTTACGGTAAATGGCCCGCCTGGCTGACCGCCCAACGACCCCCGCCCATTGACGTCA
ATAATGACGTATGTTCCCATAGTAACGCCAATAGGGACTTTCCATTGACGTCAATGGGTGGAGTATTTAC
GGTAAACTGCCCACTTGGCAGTACATCAAGTGTATCATATGCCAAGTCCGCCCCCTATTGACGTCAATGA
CGGTAAATGGCCCGCCTGGCATTATGCCCAGTACATGACCTTACGGGACTTTCCTACTTGGCAGTACATC
TACGTATTAGTCATCGCTATTACCATGGTGATGCGGTTTTGGCAGTACACCAATGGGCGTGGATAGCGGT
TTGACTCACGGGGATTTCCAAGTCTCCACCCCATTGACGTCAATGGGAGTTTGTTTTGGCACCAAAATCA
ACGGGACTTTCCAAAATGTCGTAATAACCCCGCCCCGTTGACGCAAATGGGCGGTAGGCGTGTACGGTGG
GAGGTCTATATAAGCAGAGCTCGTTTAGTGAACCGTCAGATCACTAGAAGCTTTATTGCGGTAGTTTATC
ACAGTTAAATTGCTAACGCAGTCAGTGCTTCTGACACAACAGTCTCGAACTTAAGCTGCAGAAGTTGGTC
GTGAGGCACTGGGCAGGTAAGTATCAAGGTTACAAGACAGGTTTAAGGAGACCAATAGAAACTGGGCTTG
TCGAGACAGAGAAGACTCTTGCGTTTCTGATAGGCACCTATTGGTCTTACTGACATCCACTTTGCCTTTC
TCTCCACAGGTGTCCACTCCCAGTTCAATTACAGCTCTTAAGGCTAGAGTACTTAATACGACTCACTATA
GGCTAGCATGAATGGCACAGAAGGCCCTAACTTCTACGTGCCCTTCTCCAATGCGACGGGTGTGGTACGC
GAATTCACGCGTATGATGCAGGCAAATCAGACACAGGTGACAGAATTTATTCTTCTGGGACTCTCTGATG
ACCCCCACACCCAGAAGCTGCTCTTCATCTTATTTCTGGGCATCTATATGGTCACTGTACTTGGAAACCT
ACTTCTCATGTTCCTTGTTCGGGCTGACTCTCGGCTTCACACACCCATGTATTTTTTTCTGTGTAACTTG
TCACTGGCTGACCTCTGCTTTTCTACCAACATTGTTCCACAGGCTCTCATCCATCTCCTTTCAAGGAAAA
AGACTATTTCATTTAGACGCTGTGCAGCCCAGCTTCTGCTCTTTCTCATCTTTGGGTGTACACAATGTGC
CCTTTTGGCTGTGATGTCCTATGATCGGTATGTGGCTATCTGTAACCCTTTACATTACTCTAGCATCATG
ACATGGAGGGTGTGTATCCAACTGGCTACAGTGTCATGGACTAGTGGCATTTTAGTGTCTGTGGTGGACA
CCACTTTCACACTAAGACTTCCCTATCGAGGCAGCAACAGTATTGCTCACTTCTTTTGTGAGGCCCCTGC
ACTTTTGGCCCTGGCTTCTACAGACACTCAAACTTCAGAGATGGCTATTTTCCTCATGGGGGTTGTGATT
CTCCTTATACCTGTCTCCCTAATTCTGGTGTCCTATGGCCATATCATAGTAACTGTTGTCAAGATGAAAT
CAGCTGCTGGGAGGTTCAAGGCATTTTCTACCTGTGGCTCCCACCTCATGGTTGTCATCCTCTTTTATGG
ATCAGCGATTATCACCTACATGACCCCAAAGTCTTCCAAAGAACAGGAGAAACTGGTGTCTGTTTTCTAT
GCAATGGTGACACCTATGCTTAATCCCCTCATCTACAGCCTTAGGAACAAAGATGTAAAGGGAGCTTTGT
GGAAAGTAGCCATGAAGAACTTCTCAAGCAGGCTTAGAATCACCCACTGAGCGGCCGCTTCGAGCAGACA
TGATAAGATACATTGATGAGTTTGGACAAACCACAACTAGAATGCAGTGAAAAAAATGCTTTATTTGTGA
AATTTGTGATGCTATTGCTTTATTTGTAACCATTATAAGCTGCAATAAACAAGTTAACAACAACAATTGC
ATTCATTTTATGTTTCAGGTTCAGGGGGAGATGTGGGAGGTTTTTTAAAGCAAGTAAAACCTCTACAAAT
GTGGTAAAATCGATAAGGATCCGGGCTGGCGTAATAGCGAAGAGGCCCGCACCGATCGCCCTTCCCAACA
GTTGCGCAGCCTGAATGGCGAATGG
[124 nt withheld, positions 2406-2529]
C
[91 nt withheld, positions 2531-2621]
A
[49 nt withheld, positions 2623-2671]
CCTTTGACGTTGGAGTCCACGTTCTTT
[37 nt withheld, positions 2699-2735]
ACCCTATCTCGGTCTATTCTTTTGATTTATAAGGGATTTTGCCGATTTCGGCCTATTGGTTAAAAAATGA
GCTGATTTAACAAAAATTTAACGCGAATTTTAACAAAATATTAACGCTTACAATTTCCTGATGCGGTATT
TTCTCCTTACGCATCTGTGCGGTATTTCACACCGCATATGGTGCACTCTCAGTACAATCTGCTCTGATGC
CGCATAGTTAAGCCAGCCCCGACACCCGCCAACACCCGCTGACGCGCCCTGACGGGCTTGTCTGCTCCCG
GCATCCGCTTACAGACAAGCTGTGACCGTCTCCGGGAGCTGCATGTGTCAGAGGTTTTCACCGTCATCAC
CGAAACGCGCGAGACGAAAGGGCCTCGTGATACGCCTATTTTTATAGGTTAATGTCATGATAATAATGGT
TTCTTAGACGTCAGGTGGCACTTTTCGGGGAAATGTGCGCGGAACCCCTATTTGTTTATTTTTCTAAATA
CATTCAAATATGTATCCGCTCATGAGACAATAACCCTGATAAATGCTTCAATAATATTGAAAAAGGAAGA
GTATGAGTATTCAACATTTCCGTGTCGCCCTTATTCCCTTTTTTGCGGCATTTTGCCTTCCTGTTTTTGC
TCACCCAGAAACGCTGGTGAAAGTAAAAGATGCTGAAGATCAGTTGGGTGCACGAGTGGGTTACATCGAA
CTGGATCTCAACAGCGGTAAGATCCTTGAGAGTTTTCGCCCCGAAGAACGTTTTCCAATGATGAGCACTT
TTAAAGTTCTGCTATGTGGCGCGGTATTATCCCGTATTGACGCCGGGCAAGAGCAACTCGGTCGCCGCAT
ACACTATTCTCAGAATGACTTGGTTGAGTACTCACCAGTCACAGAAAAGCATCTTACGGATGGCATGACA
GTAAGAGAATTATGCAGTGCTGCCATAACCATGAGTGATAACACTGCGGCCAACTTACTTCTGACAACGA
TCGGAGGACCGAAGGAGCTAACCGCTTTTTTGCACAACATGGGGGATCATGTAACTCGCCTTGATCGTTG
GGAACCGGAGCTGAATGAAGCCATACCAAACGACGAGCGTGACACCACGATGCCTGTAGCAATGGCAACA
ACGTTGCGCAAACTATTAACTGGCGAACTACTTACTCTAGCTTCCCGGCAACAATTAATAGACTGGATGG
AGGCGGATAAAGTTGCAGGACCACTTCTGCGCTCGGCCCTTCCGGCTGGCTGGTTTATTGCTGATAAATC
TGGAGCCGGTGAGCGTGGGTCTCGCGGTATCATTGCAGCACTGGGGCCAGATGGTAAGCCCTCCCGTATC
GTAGTTATCTACACGACGGGGAGTCAGGCAACTATGGATGAACGAAATAGACAGATCGCTGAGATAGGTG
CCTCACTGATTAAGCATTGGTAACTGTCAGACCAAGTTTACTCATATATACTTTAGATTGATTTAAAACT
TCATTTTTAATTTAAAAGGATCTAGGTGAAGATCCTTTTTGATAATCTCATGACCAAAATCCCTTAACGT
GAGTTTTCGTTCCACTGAGCGTCAGACCCCGTAGAAAAGATCAAAGGATCTTCTTGAGATCCTTTTTTTC
TGCGCGTAATCTGCTGCTTGCAAACAAAAAAACCACCGCTACCAGCGGTGGTTTGTTTGCCGGATCAAGA
GCTACCAACTCTTTTTCCGAAGGTAACTGGCTTCAGCAGAGCGCAGATACCAAATACTGTTCTTCTAGTG
TAGCCGTAGTTAGGCCACCACTTCAAGAACTCTGTAGCACCGCCTACATACCTCGCTCTGCTAATCCTGT
TACCAGTGGCTGCTGCCAGTGGCGATAAGTCGTGTCTTACCGGGTTGGACTCAAGACGATAGTTACCGGA
TAAGGCGCAGCGGTCGGGCTGAACGGGGGGTTCGTGCACACAGCCCAGCTTGGAGCGAACGACCTACACC
GAACTGAGATACCTACAGCGTGAGCTATGAGAAAGCGCCACGCTTCCCGAAGGGAGAAAGGCGGACAGGT
ATCCGGTAAGCGGCAGGGTCGGAACAGGAGAGCGCACGAGGGAGCTTCCAGGGGGAAACGCCTGGTATCT
TTATAGTCCTGTCGGGTTTCGCCACCTCTGACTTGAGCGTCGATTTTTGTGATGCTCGTCAGGGGGGCGG
AGCCTATGGAAAAACGCCAGCAACGCGGCCTTTTTACGGTTCCTGGCCTTTTGCTGGCCTTTTGCTCACA
TGGCTCGACAGATCT
Features (pLannotate 1.2.2; 14 found; start..end, strand, type, name):
    140..517     +  enhancer       CMV enhancer: human cytomegalovirus immediate early enhancer
    519..718     +  promoter       CMV promoter: human cytomegalovirus (CMV) immediate early promoter
    857..989     +  intron         chimeric intron: chimera between introns from human β-globin and immunoglobulin heavy chain genes
   1034..1052    +  promoter       T7 promoter: promoter for bacteriophage T7 RNA polymerase
   1133..2029    +  CDS            OR2G6 (fragment): OR2G6_HUMAN - Experimental evidence at protein level: Swiss-Prot protein existence level 1. Odorant receptor. From Homo sapiens (Human).
   2104..2225    -  polyA_signal   SV40 poly(A) signal: SV40 polyadenylation signal
   2248..2316    -  CDS            large T antigen (fragment): large T antigen from SV40 (simian virus 40)
   2335..2402    +  CDS            lacZα (fragment): LacZα fragment of β-galactosidase; lacZ fragment
   2406..2834    +  rep_origin     f1 ori (sequence partly withheld): f1 bacteriophage origin of replication; arrow indicates direction of (+) strand synthesis
   2862..2961    -  misc_feature   bom (fragment): basis of mobility region from pBR322
   3063..3098    -  CDS            rop (fragment): Rop protein, which maintains plasmids at low copy number; rop
   3193..3297    +  promoter       AmpR promoter: bla
   3298..4158    +  CDS            AmpR: β-lactamase; bla; confers resistance to ampicillin, carbenicillin, and related antibiotics
   4329..4917    +  rep_origin     ori: high-copy-number ColE1/pMB1/pBR322/pUC origin of replication
