[The description below was written by a language model from this plasmid's Addgene catalogue record and pLannotate feature annotations shown in this document.]
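Description:
pCI-MOR260-1 is a mammalian expression plasmid built on the Promega pCI backbone and carrying the mouse olfactory receptor MOR260-1 (Olfr715, Mus musculus olfactory receptor 715). It is maintained in E. coli through a high-copy ColE1/pUC-type origin and selected with ampicillin via the β-lactamase gene and its own promoter. An f1 phage origin is also present, which allows single-stranded DNA production. The short annotated fragments of lacZα, bom, rop and SV40 large T antigen are backbone remnants rather than functional elements.

The 948 bp receptor coding sequence was inserted between NheI and NotI sites, both retained, and carries an N-terminal Rho tag. This tag is a short leader taken from rhodopsin that is widely used to improve cell-surface delivery of odorant receptors in heterologous cells and to allow their detection. Transcription is driven by the human cytomegalovirus immediate early enhancer and promoter. Next comes a chimeric β-globin/immunoglobulin heavy chain intron that promotes efficient processing and expression of the transcript, and an SV40 polyadenylation signal terminates it. A T7 promoter sits just upstream of the insert and serves as a sequencing primer site; it could also support in vitro transcription. The automated annotation labels the open reading frame as a fragment of human OR2G6. This reflects similarity to a related odorant receptor in the annotation database, not the actual identity of the insert, which the catalogue record gives as mouse.

The associated publication concerns odor coding across a mammalian receptor repertoire. This is consistent with the plasmid being one member of a receptor library transiently expressed in cultured mammalian cells to test responses to odorants, although the record does not describe the assay itself.
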