Addgene plasmid #22372: pCI-MOR260-1
Depositing lab: Hiroaki Matsunami. Depositing organization: Duke University. Publication: Odor coding by a Mammalian receptor repertoire. Saito H, Chi Q, Zhuang H, Matsunami H, Mainland JD. Sci Signal. 2009 . 2(60):ra9. 10.1126/scisignal.2000016 PubMed 19261596.
Backbone
  Vector backbone: pCI
  Backbone manufacturer: Promega
  Backbone size w/o insert (bp): 4006
  Vector type: Mammalian Expression
Growth in bacteria
  Bacterial resistance: Ampicillin, 100 μg/mL
  Growth temperature: 37°C
  Growth strain: DH5alpha
  Copy number: Unknown
Gene/Insert
  Gene/Insert name: MOR260-1 (alt name: Mus musculus olfactory receptor 715)
  Species: M. musculus (mouse)
  Insert size (bp): 948
  GenBank ID: NM_146780
  Entrez Gene: Olfr715 (a.k.a. MOR260-1)
  Tag / fusion protein: Rho (N terminal on insert)
  Cloning method: Restriction Enzyme; 5′ cloning site NheI (not destroyed); 3′ cloning site NotI (not destroyed)
  Sequencing primers: 5′ T7; 3′ EBV-rev
Terms and licenses: Academic/Nonprofit Terms; Industry Terms: Not Available to Industry
How to cite: pCI-MOR260-1 was a gift from Hiroaki Matsunami (Addgene plasmid # 22372 ; http://n2t.net/addgene:22372 ; RRID:Addgene_22372)
