>Addgene plasmid #22372 | pCI-MOR260-1 | addgene partial sequence | sequence record 28205 | 22372 with T7
CCTACTTCTACGTGCCCTTCTCCAATGCGACGGGTGTGGTACGCGAATTCACGCGTATGATGCAGGCAAA
TCAGACACAGGTGACAGAATTTATTCTTCTGGGACTCTCTGATGACCCCCACACCCAGAAGCTGCTCTTC
ATCTTATTTCTGGGCATCTATATGGTCACTGTACTTGGAAACCTACTTCTCATGTTCCTTGTTCGGGCTG
ACTCTCGGCTTCACACACCCATGTATTTTTTTCTGTGTAACTTGTCACTGGCTGACCTCTGCTTTTCTAC
CAACATTGTTCCACAGGCTCTCATCCATCTCCTTTCAAGGAAAAAGACTATTTCATTTAGACGCTGTGCA
GCCCAGCTTCTGCTCTTTCTCATCTTTGGGTGTACACAATGTGCCCTTTTGGCTGTGATGTCCTATGATC
GGTATGTGGCTATCTGTAACCCTTTACATTACTCTAGCATCATGACATGGAGGGTGTGTATCCAACTGGC
TACAGTGTCATGGACTAGTGGCATTTTAGTGTCTGTGGTGGACACCACTTTCACACTAAGACTTCCCTAT
CGAGGCAGCAACAGTATTGCTCACTTCTTTTGTGAGGCCCCTGCACTTTTGGCCCTGGCTTCTACAGACA
CTCAAACTTCAGAGATGGCTATTTTCCTCATGGGGGTTGTGATTCTCCTTATACCTGTCTCCCTAATTCT
GGTGTCCTATGGCCATATCATAGTAACTGTTGTCAAGATG
